Addgene plasmid #223558: YFP-CAAX
Purpose: Plasmid expressing YFP(Venus) followed by the last 25 amino acids of human KRas4b including the polybasic regions and CAAX prenylation box
Depositing lab: Mikel Garcia-Marcos. Depositing organization: Boston University Medical Campus. Publication: A sensitive biosensor of endogenous Galpha(i) activity enables the accurate characterization of endogenous GPCR agonist responses. Luebbers A, Janicot R, Zhao J, Philibert CE, Garcia-Marcos M. Sci Signal. 2025 Mar 25;18(879):eadp6457. doi: 10.1126/scisignal.adp6457. Epub 2025 Mar 25. PubMed 40132053.
Backbone
  Vector backbone: pVenus-C1
  Vector type: Mammalian Expression
Growth in bacteria
  Bacterial resistance: Kanamycin, 50 μg/mL
  Growth temperature: 37°C
  Growth strain: DH5alpha
  Copy number: High Copy
Gene/Insert
  Gene/Insert name: YFP(Venus) - KRas4b (alt name: Venus-kras)
  Species: Synthetic
Resource information
  A portion of this plasmid was derived from a plasmid made by: Received from Nevin Lambert, Augusta University, Augusta, GA.
Terms and licenses: Academic/Nonprofit Terms; Industry Terms: Not Available to Industry
How to cite: YFP-CAAX was a gift from Mikel Garcia-Marcos (Addgene plasmid # 223558 ; http://n2t.net/addgene:223558 ; RRID:Addgene_223558)
