[The description below was written by a language model from this plasmid's Addgene catalogue record and pLannotate feature annotations shown in this document.]
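Description:
YFP-CAAX is a mammalian expression plasmid built on the pVenus-C1 backbone. It produces the yellow fluorescent protein Venus fused at its C-terminus to the last 25 amino acids of human KRas4b. This tail contains the polybasic region and the CAAX prenylation box. In cells the CAAX motif is lipid-modified, and together with the adjacent positively charged residues it anchors the fluorescent protein to the inner leaflet of the plasma membrane. In the annotated 4.8 kb sequence, the fusion is driven by the human cytomegalovirus immediate-early enhancer and promoter. A short multiple cloning site remnant lies between the promoter and the Venus coding sequence, the K-Ras fragment follows Venus directly, and an SV40 polyadenylation signal terminates the transcript. The small "large T antigen" fragment called just upstream of the poly(A) signal is probably a sequence-similarity match within the SV40-derived 3' region rather than a functional element.

The plasmid is propagated in E. coli at high copy through a ColE1/pUC-type origin and is selected with kanamycin. The NeoR/KanR gene (Tn5 aminoglycoside phosphotransferase) sits downstream of both a bacterial promoter and the SV40 early promoter and ends with an HSV TK polyadenylation signal. The same marker can therefore support G418 selection in mammalian cells. An f1 origin is also present, and the short ble and bGH poly(A) fragments appear to be incidental annotation matches.

The associated publication concerns biosensors of endogenous Gαi activity and GPCR agonist responses. A membrane-anchored Venus like this one would plausibly serve there as a plasma-membrane marker or resonance energy transfer acceptor, although the record does not state its exact role.
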