Features (pLannotate 1.2.2; 15 found; start..end, strand, type, name):
     94..522     +  rep_origin     f1 ori (sequence partly withheld): f1 bacteriophage origin of replication; arrow indicates direction of (+) strand synthesis
    556..677     -  polyA_signal   SV40 poly(A) signal: SV40 polyadenylation signal
    700..783     -  CDS            large T antigen (fragment): large T antigen from SV40 (simian virus 40)
    801..876     -  CDS            K-Ras (fragment): human small GTPase proto-oncoprotein
    877..1593    -  CDS            mVenus: mVenus is a basic (constitutively fluorescent) yellow fluorescent protein published in 2006, derived from Aequorea victoria. It is reported to be a rapidly-maturing monomer with moderate acid sensitivity.
   1601..1681    -  misc_feature   MCS: multiple cloning site
   1704..1907    -  promoter       CMV promoter: human cytomegalovirus (CMV) immediate early promoter
   1908..2211    -  enhancer       CMV enhancer: human cytomegalovirus immediate early enhancer
   2386..2974    -  rep_origin     ori: high-copy-number ColE1/pMB1/pBR322/pUC origin of replication
   3196..3212    +  polyA_signal   bGH poly(A) signal (fragment): bovine growth hormone polyadenylation signal
   3303..3350    -  polyA_signal   HSV TK poly(A) signal: herpes simplex virus thymidine kinase polyadenylation signal (Cole and Stacy, 1985)
   3409..3561    -  CDS            ble (fragment): BLE_KLEPN - Experimental evidence at protein level: Swiss-Prot protein existence level 1. Binding protein with a strong affinity to the bleomycin family of antibiotics. Binds to CL990; an antimitotic-antibiotic compound. From Klebsiella pneumoniae.
   3582..4376    -  CDS            NeoR/KanR: aminoglycoside phosphotransferase from Tn5; aph(3')-II (or nptII); confers resistance to neomycin, kanamycin, and G418 (Geneticin®)
   4411..4768    -  promoter       SV40 promoter: SV40 enhancer and early promoter
   4770..67      -  promoter       AmpR promoter (across the origin): bla
>Addgene plasmid #223558 | YFP-CAAX | addgene full sequence | sequence record 443640 | Addgene NGS Result
GTTATTGTCTCATGAGCGGATACATATTTGAATGTATTTAGAAAAATAAACAAATAGGGGTTCCGCGCAC
ATTTCCCCGAAAAGTGCCACCTG
[124 nt withheld, positions 94-217]
C
[91 nt withheld, positions 219-309]
A
[49 nt withheld, positions 311-359]
CCTTTGACGTTGGAGTCCACGTTCTTT
[37 nt withheld, positions 387-423]
ACCCTATCTCGGTCTATTCTTTTGATTTATAAGGGATTTTGCCGATTTCGGCCTATTGGTTAAAAAATGA
GCTGATTTAACAAAAATTTAACGCGAATTTTAACAAAATATTAACGCTTACAATTTACGCCTTAAGATAC
ATTGATGAGTTTGGACAAACCACAACTAGAATGCAGTGAAAAAAATGCTTTATTTGTGAAATTTGTGATG
CTATTGCTTTATTTGTAACCATTATAAGCTGCAATAAACAAGTTAACAACAACAATTGCATTCATTTTAT
GTTTCAGGTTCAGGGGGAGGTGTGGGAGGTTTTTTAAAGCAAGTAAAACCTCTACAAATGTGGTATGGCT
GATTATGATCTAGAGTCGCGGCCGCTCACATAATTACACACTTTGTCTTTGACTTCTTTTTCTTCTTTTT
ACCATCTTTGCTCATCTTTTCTTTATGTTTTCGCTTGTACAGCTCGTCCATGCCGAGAGTGATCCCGGCG
GCGGTCACGAACTCCAGCAGGACCATGTGATCGCGCTTCTCGTTGGGGTCTTTGCTCAGCTTGGACTGGT
AGCTCAGGTAGTGGTTGTCGGGCAGCAGCACGGGGCCGTCGCCGATGGGGGTGTTCTGCTGGTAGTGGTC
GGCGAGCTGCACGCCGCCGTCCTCGATGTTGTGGCGGATCTTGAAGTTGGCCTTGATGCCGTTCTTCTGC
TTGTCGGCGGTGATATAGACGTTGTGGCTGTTGTAGTTGTACTCCAGCTTGTGCCCCAGGATGTTGCCGT
CCTCCTTGAAGTCGATGCCCTTCAGCTCGATGCGGTTCACCAGGGTGTCGCCCTCGAACTTCACCTCGGC
GCGGGTCTTGTAGTTGCCGTCGTCCTTGAAGAAGATGGTGCGCTCCTGGACGTAGCCTTCGGGCATGGCG
GACTTGAAGAAGTCGTGCTGCTTCATGTGGTCGGGGTAGCGGGCGAAGCACTGCAGGCCGTAGCCGAGGG
TGGTCACGAGGGTGGGCCAGGGCACGGGCAGCTTGCCGGTGGTGCAGATGAGCTTCAGGGTCAGCTTGCC
GTAGGTGGCATCGCCCTCGCCCTCGCCGGACACGCTGAACTTGTGGCCGTTTACGTCGCCGTCCAGCTCG
ACCAGGATGGGCACCACCCCGGTGAACAGCTCCTCGCCCTTGCTCACCATGGTGGCGACCGGTGGATCCC
GGGCCCGCGGTACCGTCGACTGCAGAATTCGAAGCTTGAGCTCGAGATCTGAGTCCGGTAGCGCTAGCGG
ATCTGACGGTTCACTAAACCAGCTCTGCTTATATAGACCTCCCACCGTACACGCCTACCGCCCATTTGCG
TCAATGGGGCGGAGTTGTTACGACATTTTGGAAAGTCCCGTTGATTTTGGTGCCAAAACAAACTCCCATT
GACGTCAATGGGGTGGAGACTTGGAAATCCCCGTGAGTCAAACCGCTATCCACGCCCATTGATGTACTGC
CAAAACCGCATCACCATGGTAATAGCGATGACTAATACGTAGATGTACTGCCAAGTAGGAAAGTCCCATA
AGGTCATGTACTGGGCATAATGCCAGGCGGGCCATTTACCGTCATTGACGTCAATAGGGGGCGTACTTGG
CATATGATACACTTGATGTACTGCCAAGTGGGCAGTTTACCGTAAATACTCCACCCATTGACGTCAATGG
AAAGTCCCTATTGGCGTTACTATGGGAACATACGTCATTATTGACGTCAATGGGCGGGGGTCGTTGGGCG
GTCAGCCAGGCGGGCCATTTACCGTAAGTTATGTAACGCGGAACTCCATATATGGGCTATGAACTAATGA
CCCCGTAATTGATTACTATTAATAACTAATGCATGGCGGTAATACGGTTATCCACAGAATCAGGGGATAA
CGCAGGAAAGAACATGTGAGCAAAAGGCCAGCAAAAGGCCAGGAACCGTAAAAAGGCCGCGTTGCTGGCG
TTTTTCCATAGGCTCCGCCCCCCTGACGAGCATCACAAAAATCGACGCTCAAGTCAGAGGTGGCGAAACC
CGACAGGACTATAAAGATACCAGGCGTTTCCCCCTGGAAGCTCCCTCGTGCGCTCTCCTGTTCCGACCCT
GCCGCTTACCGGATACCTGTCCGCCTTTCTCCCTTCGGGAAGCGTGGCGCTTTCTCATAGCTCACGCTGT
AGGTATCTCAGTTCGGTGTAGGTCGTTCGCTCCAAGCTGGGCTGTGTGCACGAACCCCCCGTTCAGCCCG
ACCGCTGCGCCTTATCCGGTAACTATCGTCTTGAGTCCAACCCGGTAAGACACGACTTATCGCCACTGGC
AGCAGCCACTGGTAACAGGATTAGCAGAGCGAGGTATGTAGGCGGTGCTACAGAGTTCTTGAAGTGGTGG
CCTAACTACGGCTACACTAGAAGAACAGTATTTGGTATCTGCGCTCTGCTGAAGCCAGTTACCTTCGGAA
AAAGAGTTGGTAGCTCTTGATCCGGCAAACAAACCACCGCTGGTAGCGGTGGTTTTTTTGTTTGCAAGCA
GCAGATTACTCGCAGAAAAAAAGGATCTCAAGAAGATCCTTTGATCTTTTCTACGGGGTCTGACGCTCAG
TGGAACGAAAACTCACGTTAAGGGATTTTGGTCATGAGATTATCAAAAAGGATCTTCACCTAGATCCTTT
TAAATTAAAAATGAAGTTTTAAATCAATCTAAAGTATATATGAGTAACCTGAGGCTATGGCAGGGCCTGC
CGCCCCGACGTTGGCTGCGAGCCCTGGGCCTTCACCCGAACTTGGGGGGTGGGGTGGGGAAAAGGAAGAA
ACGCGGGCGTATTGGCCCCAATGGGGTCTCGGTGGGGTATCGACAGAGTGCCAGCCCTGGGACCGAACCC
CGCGTTTATGAACAAACGACCCAACACCGTGCGTTTTATTCTGTCTTTTTATTGCCGTCATAGCGCGGGT
TCCTTCCGGTATTGTCTCCTTCCGTGTTTCAGTTAGCCTCCCCCTAGGGTGGGCGAAGAACTCCAGCATG
AGATCCCCGCGCTGGAGGATCATCCAGCCGGCGTCCCGGAAAACGATTCCGAAGCCCAACCTTTCATAGA
AGGCGGCGGTGGAATCGAAATCTCGTGATGGCAGGTTGGGCGTCGCTTGGTCGGTCATTTCGAACCCCAG
AGTCCCGCTCAGAAGAACTCGTCAAGAAGGCGATAGAAGGCGATGCGCTGCGAATCGGGAGCGGCGATAC
CGTAAAGCACGAGGAAGCGGTCAGCCCATTCGCCGCCAAGCTCTTCAGCAATATCACGGGTAGCCAACGC
TATGTCCTGATAGCGGTCCGCCACACCCAGCCGGCCACAGTCGATGAATCCAGAAAAGCGGCCATTTTCC
ACCATGATATTCGGCAAGCAGGCATCGCCATGGGTCACGACGAGATCCTCGCCGTCGGGCATGCTCGCCT
TGAGCCTGGCGAACAGTTCGGCTGGCGCGAGCCCCTGATGCTCTTCGTCCAGATCATCCTGATCGACAAG
ACCGGCTTCCATCCGAGTACGTGCTCGCTCGATGCGATGTTTCGCTTGGTGGTCGAATGGGCAGGTAGCC
GGATCAAGCGTATGCAGCCGCCGCATTGCATCAGCCATGATGGATACTTTCTCGGCAGGAGCAAGGTGAG
ATGACAGGAGATCCTGCCCCGGCACTTCGCCCAATAGCAGCCAGTCCCTTCCCGCTTCAGTGACAACGTC
GAGCACAGCTGCGCAAGGAACGCCCGTCGTGGCCAGCCACGATAGCCGCGCTGCCTCGTCTTGCAGTTCA
TTCAGGGCACCGGACAGGTCGGTCTTGACAAAAAGAACCGGGCGCCCCTGCGCTGACAGCCGGAACACGG
CGGCATCAGAGCAGCCGATTGTCTGTTGTGCCCAGTCATAGCCGAATAGCCTCTCCACCCAAGCGGCCGG
AGAACCTGCGTGCAATCCATCTTGTTCAATCATGCGAAACGATCCTCATCCTGTCTCTTGATCGATCTTT
GCAAAAGCCTAGGCCTCCAAAAAAGCCTCCTCACTACTTCTGGAATAGCTCAGAGGCCGAGGCGGCCTCG
GCCTCTGCATAAATAAAAAAAATTAGTCAGCCATGGGGCGGAGAATGGGCGGAACTGGGCGGAGTTAGGG
GCGGGATGGGCGGAGTTAGGGGCGGGACTATGGTTGCTGACTAATTGAGATGCATGCTTTGCATACTTCT
GCCTGCTGGGGAGCCTGGGGACTTTCCACACCTGGTTGCTGACTAATTGAGATGCATGCTTTGCATACTT
CTGCCTGCTGGGGAGCCTGGGGACTTTCCACACCCTAACTGACACACATTCCACAGCTGGTTCTTTCCGC
CTCAGGACTCTTCCTTTTTCAATATTATTGAAGCATTTATCAGG
